>Addgene plasmid #133594 | pMM725 | depositor full sequence | sequence record 256683 | pMM725 sequence 2263 bps
TCGGTCTCAATCCTTGGCTACTACACTTGAACGTATTGAGAAGAACTTTGTCATTACTGACCCAAGGTTG
CCAGATAATCCCATTATATTCGCGTCCGATAGTTTCTTGCAGTTGACAGAATATAGCCGTGAAGAAATTT
TGGGAAGAAACTGCAGGTTTCTACAAGGTCCTGAAACTGATCGCGCGACAGTGAGAAAAATTAGAGATGC
CATAGATAACCAAACAGAGGTCACTGTTCAGCTGATTAATTATACAAAGAGTGGTAAAAAGTTCTGGAAC
CTCTTTCACTTGCAGCCTATGCGAGATCAGAAGGGAGATGTCCAGTACTTTATTGGGGTTCAGTTGGATG
GAACTGAGCATGTCCGAGATGCTGCCGAGAGAGAGGGAGTCATGCTGATTAAGAAAACTGCAGAAGAGAT
TGCCAAAAAGAAGAGAAAGGTCGGCGGCAGCGGCGGCGGCAGCGGCAGCGGCGGCAGCATGGAACGTGTG
AGAATGATTAATGTGCAAAGGCTGTTAGAAGCCGCAGAGTTTTTAGAAAGAAGAGAAAGAGAATGCGAAC
ACGGGTATGCCAGTTCTTTCCCTAGCATGCCCTCTCCCAGATAACTCGAGTGGCTGAGACCAGACCAATA
AAAAACGCCCGGCGGCAACCGAGCGTTCTGAACAAATCCAGATGGAGTTCTGAGGTCATTACTGGATCTA
TCAACAGGAGTCCAAGCGAGCTCGATATCAAATTACGCCCCGCCCTGCCACTCATCGCAGTACTGTTGTA
ATTCATTAAGCATTCTGCCGACATGGAAGCCATCACAAACGGCATGATGAACCTGAATCGCCAGCGGCAT
CAGCACCTTGTCGCCTTGCGTATAATATTTGCCCATGGTGAAAACGGGGGCGAAGAAGTTGTCCATATTG
GCCACGTTTAAATCAAAACTGGTGAAACTCACCCAGGGATTGGCTGAAACGAAAAACATATTCTCAATAA
ACCCTTTAGGGAAATAGGCCAGGTTTTCACCGTAACACGCCACATCTTGCGAATATATGTGTAGAAACTG
CCGGAAATCGTCGTGGTATTCACTCCAGAGCGATGAAAACGTTTCAGTTTGCTCATGGAAAACGGTGTAA
CAAGGGTGAACACTATCCCATATCACCAGCTCACCGTCTTTCATTGCCATACGAAATTCCGGATGAGCAT
TCATCAGGCGGGCAAGAATGTGAATAAAGGCCGGATAAAACTTGTGCTTATTTTTCTTTACGGTCTTTAA
AAAGGCCGTAATATCCAGCTGAACGGTCTGGTTATAGGTACATTGAGCAACTGACTGAAATGCCTCAAAA
TGTTCTTTACGATGCCATTGGGATATATCAACGGTGGTATATCCAGTGATTTTTTTCTCCATTTTAGCTT
CCTTAGCTCCTGAAAATCTCGATAACTCAAAAAATACGCCCGGTAGTGATCTTATTTCATTATGGTGAAA
GTTGGAACCTCTTACGTGCCCGATCAATCATGACCAAAATCCCTTAACGTGAGTTTTCGTTCCACTGAGC
GTCAGACCCCGTAGAAAAGATCAAAGGATCTTCTTGAGATCCTTTTTTTCTGCGCGTAATCTGCTGCTTG
CAAACAAAAAAACCACCGCTACCAGCGGTGGTTTGTTTGCCGGATCAAGAGCTACCAACTCTTTTTCCGA
AGGTAACTGGCTTCAGCAGAGCGCAGATACCAAATACTGTTCTTCTAGTGTAGCCGTAGTTAGGCCACCA
CTTCAAGAACTCTGTAGCACCGCCTACATACCTCGCTCTGCTAATCCTGTTACCAGTGGCTGCTGCCAGT
GGCGATAAGTCGTGTCTTACCGGGTTGGACTCAAGACGATAGTTACCGGATAAGGCGCAGCGGTCGGGCT
GAACGGGGGGTTCGTGCACACAGCCCAGCTTGGAGCGAACGACCTACACCGAACTGAGATACCTACAGCG
TGAGCTATGAGAAAGCGCCACGCTTCCCGAAGGGAGAAAGGCGGACAGGTATCCGGTAAGCGGCAGGGTC
GGAACAGGAGAGCGCACGAGGGAGCTTCCAGGGGGAAACGCCTGGTATCTTTATAGTCCTGTCGGGTTTC
GCCACCTCTGACTTGAGCGTCGATTTTTGTGATGCTCGTCAGGGGGGCGGAGCCTATGGAAAAACGCCAG
CAACGCGGCCTTTTTACGGTTCCTGGCCTTTTGCTGGCCTTTTGCTCACATGTTCTTTCCTGCGTTATCC
CCTGATTCTGTGGATAACCGTAG
Features (pLannotate 1.2.2; 7 found; start..end, strand, type, name):
     35..352     +  CDS            miniSOG: miniSOG is a basic (constitutively fluorescent) cyan fluorescent protein published in 2011, derived from Arabidopsis thaliana. It requires the cofactor flavin for fluorescence.
    425..441     +  CDS            SV40 NLS (fragment): nuclear localization signal of SV40 (simian virus 40) large T antigen
    479..601     +  CDS            Mxi1: transcriptional repressor domain from the mouse Max-interacting protein 1 (Schreiber-Agus et al., 1995)
    628..662     -  terminator     lambda t0 terminator: minimal transcription terminator from phage lambda (Scholtissek and Grosse, 1987)
    736..1392    -  CDS            cat: CAT_ECOLX - Experimental evidence at protein level: Swiss-Prot protein existence level 1. This enzyme is an effector of chloramphenicol resistance in bacteria. From Escherichia coli. This protein is used as a marker in many commonly used cloning vectors, such as pACYC184.
   1393..1490    -  promoter       cat promoter: promoter of the E. coli cat gene encoding chloramphenicol acetyltransferase
   1574..2162    +  rep_origin     ori: high-copy-number ColE1/pMB1/pBR322/pUC origin of replication
