>Addgene plasmid #133594 | pMM725 | addgene full sequence | sequence record 267129 | Addgene NGS Result
TGCTGGCCTTTTGCTCACATGTTCTTTCCTGCGTTATCCCCTGATTCTGTGGATAACCGTAGTCGGTCTC
AATCCTTGGCTACTACACTTGAACGTATTGAGAAGAACTTTGTCATTACTGACCCAAGATTGCCAGATAA
TCCCATTATATTCGCGTCCGATAGTTTCTTGCAGTTGACAGAATATAGCCGTGAAGAAATTTTGGGAAGA
AACTGCAGGTTTCTACAAGGTCCTGAAACTGATCGCGCGACAGTGAGAAAAATTAGAGATGCCATAGATA
ACCAAACAGAGGTCACTGTTCAGCTGATTAATTATACAAAGAGTGGTAAAAAGTTCTGGAACCTCTTTCA
CTTGCAGCCTATGCGAGATCAGAAGGGAGATGTCCAGTACTTTATTGGGGTTCAGTTGGATGGAACTGAG
CATGTCCGAGATGCTGCCGAGAGAGAGGGAGTCATGCTGATTAAGAAAACTGCAGAAGAGATTGCCAAAA
AGAAGAGAAAGGTCGGCGGCAGCGGCGGCGGCAGCGGCAGCGGCGGCAGCATGGAACGTGTGAGAATGAT
TAATGTGCAAAGGCTGTTAGAAGCCGCAGAGTTTTTAGAAAGAAGAGAAAGAGAATGCGAACACGGGTAT
GCCAGTTCTTTCCCTAGCATGCCCTCTCCCAGATAACTCGAGTGGCTGAGACCAGACCAATAAAAAACGC
CCGGCGGCAACCGAGCGTTCTGAACAAATCCAGATGGAGTTCTGAGGTCATTACTGGATCTATCAACAGG
AGTCCAAGCGAGCTCGATATCAAATTACGCCCCGCCCTGCCACTCATCGCAGTACTGTTGTAATTCATTA
AGCATTCTGCCGACATGGAAGCCATCACAAACGGCATGATGAACCTGAATCGCCAGCGGCATCAGCACCT
TGTCGCCTTGCGTATAATATTTGCCCATGGTGAAAACGGGGGCGAAGAAGTTGTCCATATTGGCCACGTT
TAAATCAAAACTGGTGAAACTCACCCAGGGATTGGCTGAAACGAAAAACATATTCTCAATAAACCCTTTA
GGGAAATAGGCCAGGTTTTCACCGTAACACGCCACATCTTGCGAATATATGTGTAGAAACTGCCGGAAAT
CGTCGTGGTATTCACTCCAGAGCGATGAAAACGTTTCAGTTTGCTCATGGAAAACGGTGTAACAAGGGTG
AACACTATCCCATATCACCAGCTCACCGTCTTTCATTGCCATACGAAATTCCGGATGAGCATTCATCAGG
CGGGCAAGAATGTGAATAAAGGCCGGATAAAACTTGTGCTTATTTTTCTTTACGGTCTTTAAAAAGGCCG
TAATATCCAGCTGAACGGTCTGGTTATAGGTACATTGAGCAACTGACTGAAATGCCTCAAAATGTTCTTT
ACGATGCCATTGGGATATATCAACGGTGGTATATCCAGTGATTTTTTTCTCCATTTTAGCTTCCTTAGCT
CCTGAAAATCTCGATAACTCAAAAAATACGCCCGGTAGTGATCTTATTTCATTATGGTGAAAGTTGGAAC
CTCTTACGTGCCCGATCAATCATGACCAAAATCCCTTAACGTGAGTTTTCGTTCCACTGAGCGTCAGACC
CCGTAGAAAAGATCAAAGGATCTTCTTGAGATCCTTTTTTTCTGCGCGTAATCTGCTGCTTGCAAACAAA
AAAACCACCGCTACCAGCGGTGGTTTGTTTGCCGGATCAAGAGCTACCAACTCTTTTTCCGAAGGTAACT
GGCTTCAGCAGAGCGCAGATACCAAATACTGTTCTTCTAGTGTAGCCGTAGTTAGGCCACCACTTCAAGA
ACTCTGTAGCACCGCCTACATACCTCGCTCTGCTAATCCTGTTACCAGTGGCTGCTGCCAGTGGCGATAA
GTCGTGTCTTACCGGGTTGGACTCAAGACGATAGTTACCGGATAAGGCGCAGCGGTCGGGCTGAACGGGG
GGTTCGTGCACACAGCCCAGCTTGGAGCGAACGACCTACACCGAACTGAGATACCTACAGCGTGAGCTAT
GAGAAAGCGCCACGCTTCCCGAAGGGAGAAAGGCGGACAGGTATCCGGTAAGCGGCAGGGTCGGAACAGG
AGAGCGCACGAGGGAGCTTCCAGGGGGAAACGCCTGGTATCTTTATAGTCCTGTCGGGTTTCGCCACCTC
TGACTTGAGCGTCGATTTTTGTGATGCTCGTCAGGGGGGCGGAGCCTATGGAAAAACGCCAGCAACGCGG
CCTTTTTACGGTTCCTGGCCTTT
Features (pLannotate 1.2.2; 8 found; start..end, strand, type, name):
      9..61      +  rep_origin     RSF ori (fragment): Plasmids containing the RSF 1030 origin of replication can be propagated in E. coli cells that contain additional plasmids with compatible origins.
     97..414     +  CDS            miniSOG: miniSOG is a basic (constitutively fluorescent) cyan fluorescent protein published in 2011, derived from Arabidopsis thaliana. It requires the cofactor flavin for fluorescence.
    487..503     +  CDS            SV40 NLS (fragment): nuclear localization signal of SV40 (simian virus 40) large T antigen
    541..663     +  CDS            Mxi1: transcriptional repressor domain from the mouse Max-interacting protein 1 (Schreiber-Agus et al., 1995)
    690..724     -  terminator     lambda t0 terminator: minimal transcription terminator from phage lambda (Scholtissek and Grosse, 1987)
    798..1454    -  CDS            cat: CAT_ECOLX - Experimental evidence at protein level: Swiss-Prot protein existence level 1. This enzyme is an effector of chloramphenicol resistance in bacteria. From Escherichia coli. This protein is used as a marker in many commonly used cloning vectors, such as pACYC184.
   1455..1552    -  promoter       cat promoter: promoter of the E. coli cat gene encoding chloramphenicol acetyltransferase
   1636..2224    +  rep_origin     ori: high-copy-number ColE1/pMB1/pBR322/pUC origin of replication
