[The description below was written by a language model from this plasmid's Addgene catalogue record and pLannotate feature annotations shown in this document.]
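Description:
pMM725 is a small (about 2.3 kb) part plasmid built on the pYTK001 entry backbone of the yeast modular cloning toolkit. It stores a single coding-sequence part, designated type 4a, for later hierarchical assembly rather than being an expression vector in its own right. It is propagated in E. coli from a high-copy ColE1/pUC-type origin and selected with chloramphenicol through a cat gene driven by its native promoter. A lambda t0 terminator lies between the insert and the resistance cassette. No yeast origin, yeast marker, promoter or terminator for the insert appears in either feature table, consistent with a part plasmid whose regulatory elements are supplied by other parts during assembly.

The insert is Linus-Mxi1, a fusion intended for light-controlled repression in budding yeast. The annotation shows three segments in the same orientation: a roughly 320 bp region scored as miniSOG, a short fragment resembling the SV40 nuclear localization signal, and the transcriptional repressor domain of mouse Mxi1. miniSOG is a flavin-binding LOV-domain derivative, so the automated hit most likely reflects the light-sensing LOV domain of the LINuS module rather than a fluorescent reporter, although the record does not state this explicitly. The associated work concerns optogenetic repressors based on light-controlled nuclear localization, so illumination would be expected to expose the localization signal and drive the Mxi1 repressor domain into the nucleus. The record does not state how the fusion is targeted to particular promoters.

The depositor and sequencing-derived records are the same length and agree on all of these features, differing only in their start coordinate. The sequencing-derived record also carries a short RSF origin fragment hit, which is probably incidental.
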