Addgene plasmid #133594: pMM725
Purpose: Part Plasmid for Linus-Mxi, Part 4a(coding sequence)
Depositing lab: Megan McClean. Depositing organization: University of Wisconsin, Madison. Publication: Optogenetic Repressors of Gene Expression in Yeasts Using Light-Controlled Nuclear Localization. Geller SH, Antwi EB, Di Ventura B, McClean MN. Cell Mol Bioeng. 2019 Sep 24;12(5):511-528. doi: 10.1007/s12195-019-00598-9. eCollection 2019 Oct. PubMed 31719930.
Backbone
  Vector backbone: pYTK001
  Vector type: Synthetic Biology
Growth in bacteria
  Bacterial resistance: Chloramphenicol, 25 μg/mL
  Growth temperature: 37°C
  Growth strain: DH5alpha
  Copy number: High Copy
Gene/Insert
  Gene/Insert name: Linus-Mxi1
  Species: S. cerevisiae (budding yeast)
  Cloning method: Restriction Enzyme; 5′ cloning site Unknown (unknown if destroyed); 3′ cloning site Unknown (unknown if destroyed)
Terms and licenses: Academic/Nonprofit Terms; Industry Terms: Not Available to Industry
How to cite: pMM725 was a gift from Megan McClean (Addgene plasmid # 133594 ; http://n2t.net/addgene:133594 ; RRID:Addgene_133594)
